>Addgene plasmid #233870 | pXD80ENSF12-Pct3-(–)-Eldh1(cHis6)-Accs(ElA2) | addgene full sequence | sequence record 467487 | Addgene NGS Result
GGCGGGCTGGCCGGCCTTCTAAAACAATTCATCCAGTAAAATATAATATTTTATTTTCTCCCAATCAGGC
TTGATCCCCAGTAAGTCAAAAAATAGCTCGACATACTGTTCTTCCCCGATATCCTCCCTGATCGACCGGA
CGCAGAAGGCAATGTCATACCACTTGTCCGCCCTGCCGCTTCTCCCAAGATCAATAAAGCCACTTACTTT
GCCATCTTTCACAAAGATGTTGCTGTCTCCCAGGTCGCCGTGGGAAAAGACAAGTTCCTCTTCGGGCTTT
TCCGTCTTTAAAAAATCATACAGCTCGCGCGGATCTTTAAATGGAGTGTCTTCTTCCCAGTTTTCGCAAT
CCACATCGGCCAGATCGTTATTCAGTAAGTAATCCAATTCGGCTAAGCGGCTGTCTAAGCTATTCGTATA
GGGACAATCCGATATGTCGATGGAGTGAAAGAGCCTGATGCACTCCGCATACAGCTCGATAATCTTTTCA
GGGCTTTGTTCATCTTCATACTCTTCCGAGCAAAGGACGCCATCGGCCTCACTCATGAGCAGATTGCTCC
AGCCATCATGCCGTTCAAAGTGCAGGACCTTTGGAACAGGCAGCTTTCCTTCCAGCCATAGCATCATGTC
CTTTTCCCGTTCCACATCATAGGTGGTCCCTTTATACCGGCTGTCCGTCATTTTTAAATATAGGTTTTCA
TTTTCTCCCACCAGCTTATATACCTTAGCAGGAGACATTCCTTCCGTATCTTTTACGCAGCGGTATTTTT
CGATCAGTTTTTTCAATTCCGGTGATATTCTCATTTTAGCCATGATGTTTAACTTTGTTTTAGGGCGACT
GCCCTGCTGCGTAACATCGTTGCTGCTCCATAACATCAAACATCGACCCACGGCGTAACGCGCTTGCTGC
TTGGATGCCCGAGGCATAGACTGTACCCCAAAAAAACAGTCATAACAAGCCATGAAAACCGCCACTGCGC
CGTTACCACCGCTGCGTTCGGTCAAGGTTCTGGACCAGTTGCGTGAGCGCATACGCTACTTGCATTACAG
CTTACGAACCGAACAGGCTTATGTCCACTGGGTTCGTGCCTTCATCCGTTTCCACGGTGTGCGTCACCCG
GCAACCTTGGGCAGCAGCGAAGTCGAGGCATTTCTGTCCTGGCTGGCGAACGAGCGCAAGGTTTCGGTCT
CCACGCATTCGAAACCGGTATCCCGCCGCCGCCGCCGGATACCGGTTTCGAATTGAGATTGCCACCTGAC
GTCTAAGAAACCATTATTATCATGACATTAACCTATAAAAATAGGCGTATCACGAGGCCCTTTCGTCTTC
AAGGCGAAAAAACCCCGCCGAAGCGGGGTTTTTTGCGAAATATAATGACCCTCTTGATAACCCAAGAGGG
CATTTTTTAGGAACGGTTATTTGATTATTAATCCGGCGGCAACTGAAACGATTCGGATCCTGTATTACTA
TTCTGAATTCGCGGCCGCTTCTAGATCTAGCGCTTGAATTTCGCGTACCGCTCTCGCGCAATTTCGAGTG
TCGAGTTCCTGACACGCTCAAAGCGTTCTTTGTCCTTCTGCCATAGGCTACGAACAGCAAGCCCACGCAC
CGAATTGAATATCAACCAAAGGATATCTTCTGCATCATCACGCGAAAGACCACGGCTCACCAGAACACCA
AGCCACATATCCTCGACGACAAACCGATTCCTCTCTACCGTGCGCTGAATACCCTCGCGTAACGCTGGGT
CCCGGTCGGCAGCCACAATCAAATCAAGGCTGATAGAGAAGTCATCGTCGAGGAAAAATTCGGCGGCGTC
GTCCAGCATTTGCTGGATGACGTCATCCTCTGGCTTCAATTTCGCTAATCGAGCCCGACTGCGTTCGGTG
ATCTGTTCGTAAAGCCATTCAAAAGTGGCAAGCAGAAGCTCAAGCTTTGTCGGGAAATGATGGCTCTGCG
CTCCTCTGGAGACACCAGCAGCACCGGGCACATCTGCGATCCGGAATCCCGCGTAACCTTTTTCCCGTAA
AACCCCCAGGGCCGCTGCAATCAACTTGCCCTGGGTCTCCATTGCGCGCTCTGCCTGTGTTCTTCTCTTT
GGACTCATGATCACCAGCGACCTGCTTTCGTTCGTCCGGGCATCACCCGGGTTACTATCTAGTATCAATA
ACTAGATTATTGGTTGAAACGTACTATGTCAAGCAGTTCTAAAGATTGACTCCAAACGGTCGCCTTGCTA
TGCTCGTTTCGTTTCCTCCGCACGCGCGCGAAAGGCTCCTTCACGGAGCCAATGTACGCAAAAAACCCCG
CTTCAGCGGGGTTTTTTCGCCAAAAAAAACCCCGCCCTGTCAGGGGCGGGGTTTTTTTTTTTAGGGCCCT
ACTGACTGTGAGCCCGCTCGATCAACGGATCGGTAAAATACGGGCGAAAAAGAGAATCCCGAGCTTTTTT
GTTGCCGCATAGCGTATAGTAAGCATGTGCCCTCGAGGTGAGGGCGAGTGTTGCGGCCAGTAACAAACAG
ACAATCTGGTCTGTTTGTATTATGCAGCACACAGTGTTACCTCCTCGGGGACGAGGAGAGGAAAGAGGAT
TTAAAATGGGGAAGACGACCGTGACAAGGCGCGCGTTCGCTCAGCTTGCCGCCGCGACAGGCGCAATAGC
CGCTATGGGTGTTGGAACTCGTCCTGCGGTGGCGCTTACCGATGGCAATTCGGGGACGGCGGGCGAGCGG
GGGATCAAGAAGATACGCTCGTGCTGCCGCGGCTGCGGAAAGGTCGAATGCGGTGTGTGGGTGTACATCC
AAGATGGCAAAGTGGTTCGAACCGAAGGTGACGAAACCTGCTTCAACACTATGGGCAATCATTGCAGCAA
GGGGCAAGCGTCCATTCAGGCTGCATATCATCCTGATCGTATCAAGTTCCCAATGAAGCGCACGAACCCG
AAGGGCAGCGAAGATCCAGGTTGGGTGAGGATCAGCTGGGACGAGGCCTACCGGACCATTGCGGACAATA
TTATGCAGTTGCGTGAGAAGTACGGTCCTGAAAGCTTGTTCACGTGGTGCGGTACGGGCCGACAGTGGTG
CATGCAGTCCGATGCTGGCATGGCGCTTGAGCTGTTCGGTACGCCGAACATCATCGCGGCGTACCAAGTG
TGCAAGGGTCCGCGCCATTTTTCGTCGCGTCTCGACAACGTTCAGGCGTGGTCTTGGAGTGAGGTGATAA
ACCATTCGACGAAATACGTCCAATGGGCTACCGATCCCTCCGTTTCGAATTACGACGATTCGTCTCGTTT
GGTAATTGATGTGGCGCGCGAAGCTGAGGCTTTTATCGTGGTTGACCCTCGCCTGTCGAATCTTGGCCGC
ACTGCGAAGTATTGGTTAAACTTGCGACCTGGCACCGATAATGCCATGGCGCTAGGATGGTGCCATATCA
TATTGAAGCACGATCTGGTGGATTGGCAGTTCGTGAAACGCTGGTCCAATGCCTCGTTCATCGTCGTGCC
CGATATGGACCCTTCGGGCTACACCGAGGCGGTTCAAAACACGAAAAGCCCCTACGAATATCGTACGCGT
TTGCTGACCGAAGCCGACATAGATCCTTCTATGGTTGACTGGGAGATTGAAGGCGAGGGGAATCCAAAAC
GTTATCTTGTGTACGATCAGATCAATCGGCGCTGGACATATTGGCAAGCCGATCCCGAAGACGCGCATTG
GGAAGGCGAGACCTGGACAAAACAAACCTCTGGATTCACGCAAGACGTTTCGCGTCTTCGCGACGACGAA
TCGAAGGTGGCTGGCTGGATCGCGGATCTGTCGGAATTCGATCCGCGTATCGATCCGGCGCTCACCGGGG
AATTCGAAGTAAGGCTTAAGGACGGAAGTACGCATATCGGCCGTCCTGCATGGGATTTGTGGGCTGAGTA
CCTGCAACAATTCACTCCCGAACGAGTGTCGGAGATCACGGGCGTAGATGCCCAGCTTATCGAAGACGCC
GTGGTTGAATGGGCAACGCGCGATGACCCGCGCATACCCAACGGCGGTATAAATTACGGTCTGGGCGTGG
AGCATGCGGGCAACTCAACGCAGAATTGCAGGGCCATTATGGCGGCTTGCGCAATGGTAGGCGCCATCGA
CACGCCGGGCGGCCAGCGCGGTGCGACGAACGGATGGACCGAACAGTCGGGTCCGTGCGCCATGCTTCCG
TCGATGGCGGCATTCGCGTTCATGCCCACGCCCGACTTGTCGCTCAAGATGGCCGGAAATGAGAAGATGC
CGCTTCTATACTGGTACGGTGTGTGGTGCGATGCCAATGCCGCCATGGAATGCGCGCACAAGGAGCCGGA
TGCGCCCTATGAGATTCATGGTGGCATGATCGGCTCGGGCGACCATATGAACATGGGCAACGCAACGTAC
AATTGGGAAGCGCTCAACATGCTCGACTTTCTGTTCGAGGCGAATCTGTGGCATTCCCCTACTTCAGGTG
CGGCCGACATCCTCCTTCCGGTCTGCCATTGGACCGAGATCAACGCGTATCGCATTGCCCAAGGGGCATC
CGGTGGGTTTGGCCTATGCGTGAAAGCTGTTGATCCTCCTGGCGAATGCAAAAGCGATCCGTTGTACTTC
ATGGAGCTGTCGAAGTATTTCGGCGTCCCAGCGTTTGACGGCGACGATCCGTGGCTCGAGAACAAACCTG
ATGCCGATCTCGAAATCGAAAACCTCACGATTCAGTGCTGTGTCCAAGGATGCGCGCCATACAACAATTG
GAACGAGTTGGAGGCTGCATTCCAAGAGCACGGTTGGTGGAACATGAAACGCGAGATCCCGGAAGACTGG
GGCACGTACCGTCGATACGAGGTGGGGCAGGCGTATCGGTTGGCTCCCCATCAGCAACCGGCTCAGCTGA
ACATCAATAAACCGGGGTTCCCCACACCTACGATGAAACATGAGTTTTGGTGCACTTCCATCGAATCGTT
CTTCCCGGAGGGGGCGGATGGCCCTGAGCTTGCACCCGGGTTCACTTCCGAAGCGCTGCCTTATTATGCA
GAGCCCGCACACGGCCCTGTGGTCGATGCGGAAACGTACAAGGAGTATCCCATTACCTGCATCACTGGAC
GACGCATACCGGTGTACTTCCACTCCGAGCACCGACAGCTGCCCTGGTGTCGCGAGCTTTGGCCGGTGCC
TCGCATGGAGATCAATCCCGATACGGCTGCTGAACTTGGACTCGAACAAGGAGATTGGGCCTGGATCGAG
AGCCCTTGGGGCAAGGTGCGACAGACGGTCGATCTCTATTACGGCATTAAGCCGAACATGATCAACGCCG
AGCATCAATGGTGGTATCCGGAGTTGGCTCAAGCGGACAAAGGATATGAGTTGTCATGCATCAATTGCAT
TACCGATCGGAAGACTCAGGATAAATACAATGGATCGTCGAATGTGCGCACCTATCCAGTGAAGGTGTAC
AAAGCCACGCCTGAGAATTCCCCCTTTGGGAATCCTATCCCTTGCGGAAACGATGGGACTGAGATCATTC
ATGACTCTTCTGATCCTCGCCTCAAGCTATGGGAAATCGGCGCTGCTGGCATCCATCCGGATCACTTCGA
GGGCAGCAGCCATCACCATCACCATCACTAGGAGAGGGGGAATTATGACGCAGTACGCTATCGTCACCGA
TCTCGATCGTTGCGTAGGTTGTCTTGCCTGTTCGGTTGCCTGCAAGGTAGTCAACGGCGTTCCGACGGGC
TCGTTTTGGAACAAGACATTGCGCATTGGCCCGAATCCTCGAGAAGGCGGCAGTGGGCAATGGCCCGATG
TGGAGCTGTATTTTCTCAATGTGCAGTGCCAGCACTGCGAGAACCCCGAATGCGTGAAGGTGTGCCCGAC
GGGCGCCTCGCACAAGACCGAGGACGGCACCGTGCAGATCGACAAGTCGAAGTGCATCGGCTGCCAGTTC
TGCGCGATGTCGTGCCCGTACGGGGTGCGCTACCTCAACGAGGAGGAGCGCGTCGTGGAGAAGTGCACCT
TGTGCGAGCAGAAGATCGCTCAGGGCGAACTTCCTCAGTGCGTGAGTCAATGCTGCGGTATGGCACGCTG
GTTCGGCGATGCGGACGAAGGTATCGAAGGTTTCGTCGGGCCTCGCGGCGAGATACTGGGCGAGTATATA
TCGCCATTCTCGGATGATCAGGTGTATAGCCTGCCGGATGTGGGCAATAAGCCGTCGCTCAGGTACATCT
TGCGCGATATGAAATGGCAAGGAGGCGGTGAATGATGGAACTGCAATGGCCTTTGATTTTGTTCACCACG
CTGGTTGCGTGGAGCGCGGGGCTGTTCGGGACGCAGGCGCTGATGGCGGTGTTCGGCGTCGGGAAGAAGG
CGCAGGTGCCGGCTTGGGTTTGCTCGGCCGTCTTGCTGGCGGCCGGCGGGATCGCGGTGTTCTTCCATCT
CGAGCACTGGGAGCGGATCTTCAACGGGTTCGGGCATTTGACGAGCGGGATCACGCAGGAATTGATCGCG
ATCGTGGTCTTGGCCGTGGTGGCTATCGTCTACTTGGTGCTCATGCGCAAGTCCGACGACGGCGCCAGCG
TGCCGAAGTGGCTGGCATGGGTCTCCGTCGCCTTGTCGGTCGTGCTCGTGGCCGTCATGGCGCACAGCTA
CACGATGGCCGCCCGCCCCGCCTGGGACTCGGCCCTCTGGATCCTCTACGTCCTCGGCAACGCCTGCGTG
TTGGGCCCCGCGACGTTCGCCCTCCTCTCCGCCTTGGCTGCAGGGGGACCCCGGGACCAGCCCGCCGAGC
GCGCAGCCGACGCCGGGGCCCCCGCGGGTCTCGCGGCCCTCGCCGGCGCCGCCCTCAACGCCCTCGCGGC
CCTCGCCTTCGCCGCCTTCCTCCAGCTCTCCGCCGGCTCCTTCGCCGACGTCGGCCTCTACTTCGACCCG
ACGCACCCCACGAAGGCCATGGCCGACGCCGCCGCGACGGTCGCCTCCCAGGCCCCGCTGCTGTGGCTGG
GCGCCGTGGCCGTGGGCGCGATCGTGCCCCTGGCCGCCGCCTTCCTAGGCAGGCGCACGGGGAACTGGAA
GCTCTGGGTCCCGGTCGCGATAGCCGCCGCCCTGGTCGGCGCCGTCTGCATGCGCGTCGTCTTCTACAAC
CTGGGGCTCAGCGTGTTCATGTTCTACTAGACTAGTCCGCTGGTTGCCACGACGCCCTCGAAGTCTCCTT
CGAGGGCGTTCTGTCGTTTGCAAGAAGGGTCTGGAGAGGCAAATCGCGCTCGAAGGGGCTTCGAGGCCGG
GGTAGGTCGGGAGGGTGGAATCCAGATGTTTCACGTGAAACATCCGTTCTTTTACGGCCGGTGTTTCGCG
TGAAACATTTTGCGGAAAGGACTCCTTCCCTTCCCGTGCGCCACCCCAACGCCCCGCTCCTAGCGCTCGT
ACACCTGGTCGCAGTTGAGCAGATCCTTCATGGAGTGCCAGATCTGGTGCGGGTTGCCCGGCGGGTTCTT
GAGCGGCTTCATCGGATAGCGCTCCTGCGCGCCCGACAGCAGATCGACGGCGAACACTTCGTCGGACAGC
TCGAGCGCGCCTTCCGGGCAGATGTCGGTGCAGCAGCGGCACTTCACGCAATCGACCGGACGATGCGTCA
CGCCGATCGAGCCGTCCTCACCCGCGTACTTCGCGATGGCCCCGGTGGGGCAGAACGTGGCGCACATCTG
GCACGACGAGCACTTCTCGGGATCGATGATCACATGGCCCCACAAGCGCGTGTCCATGAGCACATCCTGC
GGCTGCCCCAACGAATCGAGCGCGGCCAGCAAACGTTCGCGGCGGTCGGGAATGAAGTGAGGCAGCGTGC
CGTCCTTGCCCACCTTCACGAACCTCGGCTCCCGCCGCTCCTCCACACCCAATGCGTCCTTGACGGCGTA
GTCAGCCGTCACCGCCGCAACGTTCTTAGCCTCGTCCTTCATGCTGGAGAAGAAGCTCCGACGGCTCGCG
TCGTAGCCCTCGTCGCCCGCCCGGCGCACGGATGAGGGAAGCTTTTCCGCCAGGTCGATGCGCATATCGT
TGTTCCAGGTTGCAAGCAGCGCGCTTGCCGTGTCGCACACAACCCGCGCCATCTCGAAACCCGAGACATG
CTCGCATTGCGCGCAGCGCGCCTGCACGAGGCTCACGCGGCGCACGCCCAACGCCGCCAGCGTGACCAGC
AGGCTCTCCTCCACGCGCCCCAGGCACGTGACGCCCACCACCTTCTCGGGGTCGTACAACCCGTCGGCCG
CGGCAAGCAGCTGATCGCAGGCGATAACCACCTGTCCGTCGGCCACGTCAGCCGCCGCGCGGCATGCTTG
CAGAAGCTCGGCATCGTTCGGACGATGCGCTTCAAGCGCGCAGGTGGGACACACGGTGGCGCAGGTTCCG
CACCCGATGCACCGCTCGGGTTCGATGACCAGCTCGTTGTCGTCATAGGAGATGCAACCGCTCGTGCACA
CGTCGGCGCACTTCATGCACGTTGCGTTGCGATTGCGCACAATAGCGCAACGACCCTGATGAACCGTAAT
GTCGGCGCTCTGAAGTTGTTCGAGCAGACCGAGGAAATTCGTCACGTGAGCCATGACTTCACCCTTTCTC
GTCTACCCCCTTGCACCGCACAGTATAACCACTTTCGCCGTCTCACGCGAGAAAAAACGCGCTTGACACC
TTCGACAGGCCTCCCTATCATGTGGCCTTGGGGAGTCCGCCGGCACGCTGATCGCGTGCGAAGCGGACAT
TGTTTGCAAAAGTGGGAACCTCAGGGGTGAGGTTTCGCGGTGCTGTGCGCCGTAAGTGCAAACAATGTCT
GACGAGGGGCGGAACATGACTCACGATTCCACGAACCAGCATCTTTCTCTTGAGCCCGACTACGACGGGT
TCGATCCACTTGAAGATTTCGAAGACGATGCGACCGAGGTCGAAGGCCGTGCCGACGAGTTCGTCGCCAC
GGTGAGCGCCGCCGAAGACGCGCTCGCTCACGACGCGATGGCACCCGCCACGCCCGCCATCTGCGAAAAG
CCCGCTGAAGAGCGCATCGCCGACTTGTTGGAGGCCATGGCGCCGCGCCGCACGGTGCTGCTGGGCATCC
TGGCCGCCTGCGCCGAGCCGCAGCCGGCATCCGCCGTGAACGCTCGCGTCGACGAGCTGCAGGAGAACAA
CTTCTCGGTGTACAGCGCGGCCAACCTGTGCTCCTTGCTGGAGAAGGCGGGCGCCATCGAGCGCGTCACG
GCCGAGGGCGAACCCGCGGAGGACATCGAAATCGAGCCACAGACCGTCGTCGTCGACGGCGTCGAATACC
TGGAAGCCCGCGAACCCGTCGAGATCTACTGGCACATCACCGAGCCGGGCCGCGCGGCGCTTGAGGCCGA
CAAACCGCTCGAGCGCCTGCGCGCCCTCCTGGACGAAGATGCCGCCTACGCGCCCATCTACCAGCGCATC
CTCCGCTTGTGCACAGCAGACGGCGGCGCCACGACACCCGCCATCAACAACGCGGTCGACCACAACCCGC
TGGTGCAGAAGCCGCGCTTCTACGCGCCCCACTTCGTCGACCGCCTGGAGAAATGCGACGCGCTGGCCTG
GAAGAAGGCGTGGTGCATCACCGACATCGGACGCGCCGGCCTCGATATGCTGGCAGACGTCGTAGACGAG
AACGCGCCCGCCACCCAGCCCGAAACCCCCGCAACCCCTGATCCCGCCGCATCCAAGGAGGACTAACCAT
GACCGAAGCAACCGCGCCCGCAACCGAGACCCTCGCCGACGAAGCGACCATGCAGGAGCTCGTCAAACTG
AACGAGCAGCGCGCCGCCACGTACGGCCTGCTGTCGCGCCTGTACCGCGTGGAGGTGGACCAGCCCCTTC
TCGACGAGCTGCGCAGCATGCGCTTCCCCGCCAAGACGGGCAACGAGAACGTGGACGAGGGCTACCGCCT
GCTGGCCACGTACCTGAGCAACACCTGGGACAACAGCGTCACCGACCTCGCCATCGACTACGTGCGCGTG
TTCATCGGACACGGCATCGACGCGTTCTCGGCCGCCTACCCGTTCGAATCGGTGTACACCTCCGAGAAGC
GCCTGCTCATGCAGGAAGCACGCGACGAGGTGCTGGCCATCTACCGCAGCGCAGGCCTCGACAAGCAGGA
CACATGGAAAGAGGGCGAGGATCATATCGCGCTCGAGCTGGAATTCGAGCAGATCATGGCCACGCGCACG
GTCGAAGCGCTGCGCAAAGGCGACGAAGACGAGGCCGTCGCGCTGCTGACCACGCAGAAGAACTTTCTCG
AAGACCATCTGGCGGCATGGGCTCCCATGATGACCTCCGACATGAAGCGATTCGCGCAAACCGACTTCTA
CCGGGGCTTGGCGTACTTGACGGACGGGTTCCTCCAAACCGACCAAACGTTCCTCGACGACGTGCTGGCC
GAAGACTAACTGCACAGGATCGAAAGAAGGAGCGATGGACAACAAGCAGGAGAAAACCTACGCCGGCATG
ACGCGACGCACGCTGTGCCTGGGCGCAGGCGGCGCTGCGGTCATGCTAGGTCTAGGCGGATTGAAGTACG
CGGGATCGCAACCGCTCGTGCGCCCGCCGGGAGGCCAGGACGAGGAACGGCTCATCTCGGCCTGCATCCG
CTGCGAGAAGTGCTACGAGATCTGCCCGCGCGACGTCATCGCGCCCGCCCACCTCGAGGACGGTGTGCTG
AACATGCGCACCCCCACGTTCGACTTCTCGGCCAACTGGTGCGACTGGTGCGCCGAAGAGCACGACGGCA
CCCCGTTGTGCGTGAGCGCCTGCCCCACCGAAGCGCTCAAGCTGCCCGACGACGCCACGGCCGAGAACAC
CATCATCGGCAAAGCCGTTATCAACACGGACTGGTGCTTGGCGTACAAGCTGATCGGATGCCGGTTTTGC
TACGACGCCTGTCCCTACGAGGCCATGGAGCTCGACGAGAACAACCGCCCCGTCGTGATCGAGGACAAGT
GCAACGGCTGCGGCGCGTGCGAGAGCGTGTGCGTCTCGCTGCAGAACGGCTCCATCTCCGAAGGAGCCAC
CGCGCGCGCCATCGTCGTCCACCCGCTTGACGAAGTTGAAGGATAAGGTGCCCTCATGAAGAAGAACTCC
AAGAAGCTGCGCACCCTCGTCGCACTGGCCATCGTGGCCGTCGTCGCCGTCGGCTTCGTCACGAACGTCG
GGATCGGCACCATGTCGGCACCGGGCATCTGGGACATCTCCATCCTATGCCCGCTGGGCGCCTTGGGAAC
GATGCTCGCCTCCAAGATGATGGTGCCGCGCGCCGTAATCTCGCTGATCGTGATGGTGCTGCTCATCGTT
CTGTTCGCCCGCGCGTTCTGCGGATGGATTTGCCCCGTGCCGCTCGTGCAGAAGTTGCGCGGCTTGTTCG
CGAAGAAGCAACCCGTCGAACGCGGCGACGATGCCGATCCTGCCGCGGCGCCGCTCACGAAAGTCGAGAT
CGACGCGCTGGGCGTTTCATGCTCGAAGGGGTCGAAGAATGGCAGCGGATGCGCGTCCTGCGCCTCCAAG
CGCGGAGCCGCGCTCGATGCTCGCCACTTCGTGCTGGGCGGCGCGCTGGCGTCCACCTTCATCTTTGGAT
TCCCGGTGTTCTGCCTCGTCTGCCCCATCGGACTCACGTTCGCCACCATCCTGCTGGTCATCAACCTGTT
CTCACACGGCGATGTCACCTGGTCGCTCATCGTGGTGCCCGCGCTGCTTATCGCCGAGGTGCTGCTGTTC
AAGAAGTGGTGCCATAAGCTGTGCCCGCTTTCGGCGTTCATGAGCCTGATCGCGAAGGCGAACAAGACCT
TCGTGCCCACGATCGACGATGCGAAGTGCCTGGAAACGGCGAAGGGCGGCGCGTGCGGGGCCTGCGGCCG
CGTCTGCGAGGAGGGCATCGACCCGCGCCACCCGCAGCTTTCGCAGGCGGCATGGAGCGAGTGCACCAAG
TGCCGCGCCTGCGTGGACGCATGCCCTGCGAACGCGATCACCATGCCGCTGCTGCCGCGGCGAACGCCGT
CTACCGCAGAACCTGTCGCCGTGCCAACGAACGCCGAGAAGATCGACGCGGAGAATGCGCGCCCCGTTCC
GTAAAGCCCCTCCTGCGCGACCCGGCTCGCAGCTGCAGCGGTCTGGTCGCGCATCCGGAATCGGGCCGAG
CCCGACCCCGGGCAAAAGGCGGCTTGGCAAGGGCTTTGGGGGACGAGCCGCCTTTTGCCCGGGAGCGACA
TCCCCGCTCCCCCTCCCTGCGAAAAGAGGGATGCCGCTTCCGGCCTTCATCTGACAACCACGACGTGGGA
GGACGAAAACCCATGGCATACGAAACGACAAGCGAATCGACCGAGGCCCTGCTCGTCACCGGAGGCGTCG
GCACCGGCAAAACGCAACGTCTCGTCGAGCGCGCTGCCGCGCTGCTGGCCGAAAACGCCGCCGCGGGCAA
CGTGCTCGTGCTGTGCGCGACGCCCCAGGCCGCACGCCTGTTCTCGGAGCGGTTGACAGCCCGCGTCGGT
GCCAAGCGCGCTGCCGGCGCAACCGTCGCCACCGCACGCGCCTTAGCGCTCGACGTGCTGGCCGACGACG
GCGCGCGCCGCTGGTCGGGGCGCGAGCCGCGACTACTGACCGCCTTCGAAGAGACGTTCCTCATGGAGGA
CATGAAGGTGAGCGGGCTGCGGCCGAAGCGGCTGCGCGAGATGCTCAAGTTCTTCTACCGCTCGTGGACC
GAGCTGGCGGACGACGATCCCGATTGGCTGCTACCGGGCGAGGAGGCCGATGTCCATACGCTGTTGAAAG
AGAACCTGGTCTTCATGCGCGCCGTCATAGAACCCGAAGCGGCGAACCTTGCTGCACGCTACCTCCGAGA
ACACGACGAAGCGCGGGCGGCGCATTCCTACGCGCACGTGCTGATGGACGACTACGCCTGCGCAAGCCGT
GCCTCGCAGACGCTGGCGAATCTCGTCGCAACCTGCTCGATCACCGTGGCGGGCGACGCGGAAACCTGCA
TCGAGACATACGATTCGTACCCCTATGCCGCCGGAATCGACGAATTCCTCGCAACGCATCCCGATGCTGC
TTGCGAGCACCTGGATGCCGACGCGCCCGATGCCGTCGAACGGGTCGCTCTGGCAAGCGACACGCCCGAA
GCCGAGTTCGAACAGGTGGCGCGCACGGTGGCCGAAGCCGTCGCCGCAGGAACGCCCGCACGGCAGATCG
TCGTGGCCGTACCGAACAGCGTGTGGTCGCGCAACATCGCAACCGCTTTGCACGCACGAGGCGTGCCAAC
CGAAGCGCTCGCCATCTCGCAGCCCCTGCGCGGCGACGTGCGGGACAACGCCCGCTGCACGCCTGCGCGC
ATCGCCACGGCCCTCAACCTCGTGGCGAACCCAGACGACACCGCGGCTTGGCGGTGCTGGTGTGGATTCG
GCGACTACCTGGTGAACAGCGCGGCTTTCGCCAGCCTGCGGACTTGCGCGAAGGAGCGCAGTATCGGCCT
CGTGGACGCTTTGGAGATGCTAAGCGAAAACGACTGCGAGCACGTAGTGGGCGCGCAACGCGTGGCGACC
GCCTACAAGGACGGTCGCGCGCTCATCGAGCAGGTACGAGGATTGCGGGGCACGGCACTGCTGGACGAGC
TGACGCGCATCGTCACCGACGGAGCGGAATCCCAAGCGCCCGCCGTTCTGCGCGAGCTCTGCCTCGAGCA
CGGCAACGCAGCCGATGAAAACCCGGAAAGCCTTTACGATGCCGATGCTGCGGCGATGGCGCGGCGCATG
GCCGAGCGCCTGCTCGCGCCCACGCTGGAGGTTGCCGACGCGGTAGCCGTCGTCCCCTACGACTTCGCCT
GCGGCTTCTCGCCCGACCTGCTGATCGTCGCCGGCTTCGTGAACGGTTTCATCCCCTCCCGCGACTATTT
CGACGCCACGGTGACCCCGCCCGAGCGCCAGGAGAAGATGCGCGCCGTCGACGAACGACGCGTGCGCGCG
CTCACAGGAAAGGCCGGCCGCGCGGTGGCGCTGTCGTACTTCACGTCCACCGACCTCGAAAGCGCCGGCA
AGCTGAAGCTCAAGATCAGTCGCATCCGCCTCAAGAACGGTATCCGCACCTGCACTATAGAGCCCAGCCT
ATTCCTGGAGCAAATCGCAGCGCAGGAGTAGCGACTCACACTGGCTCACCTTCGGGTGGGCCTTTCTGCG
TTTATATACTAGAGAGAGAATATAAAAAGCCAGATTATTAATCCGGCTTTTTTATTATTTAATTCCTGTT
ATAAAAAAAGGATCAATTTTGAACTCTCTCCCAAAGTTGATCCCTTAACGATCCCTGCAGGAGAAGGCCA
TCCTGACGGATGGCCTTTTTGAAGCTTTCTAGAATCGGGGGCCCCCGGGGGGATTCTAGAACAATGGAAG
TCCTCGTCTCGCCCTCGAATTAGCCCGCTTAATGAGCGGGCTTTTTTTGAATTAATTCTCGCGAGCTGGC
ACGACAGGTTTCCCGACTGGAAAGCGGGCAGTGAGCGCAACGCAATTAATGTAAGTTAGCGCGAATTGCA
AGCTGGCCGACGCGCTGGGCTACGTCTTGCTGGCGTTCGGGAGCAGAAGAGCATACATCTGGAAGCAAAG
CCAGGAAAGCGGCCTATGGAGCTGTGCGGCAGCGCTCAGTAGGCAATTTTTCAAAATATTGTTAAGCCTT
TTCTGAGCATGGTATTTTTCATGGTATTACCAATTAGCAGGAAAATAAGCCATTGAATATAAAAGATAAA
AATGTCTTGTTTACAATAGAGTGGGGGGGGTCAGCCTGCCGCCTTGGGCCGGGTGATGTCGTACTTGCCC
GCCGCGAACTCGGTTACCGTCCAGCCCAGCGCGACCAGCTCCGGCAACGCCTCGCGCACCCGCTGGCGGC
GCTTGCGCATGGTCGAACCACTGGCCTCTGACGGCCAGACATAGCCGCACAAGGTATCTATGGAAGCCTT
GCCGGTTTTGCCGGGGTCGATCCAGCCACACAGCCGCTGGTGCAGCAGGCGGGCGGTTTCGCTGTCCAGC
GCCCGCACCTCGTCCATGCTGATGCGCACATGCTGGCCGCCACCCATGACGGCCTGCGCGATCAAGGGGT
TCAGGGCCACGTACAGGCGCCCGTCCGCCTCGTCGCTGGCGTACTCCGACAGCAGCCGAAACCCCTGCCG
CTTGCGGCCATTCTGGGCGATGATGGATACCTTCCAAAGGCGCTCGATGCAGTCCTGTATGTGCTTGAGC
GCCCCACCACTATCGACCTCTGCCCCGATTTCCTTTGCCAGCGCCCGATAGCTACCTTTGACCACCATGG
CATCAGCGGTGACGGCCTCCCACTTGGGTTCCAGGAACAGCCGGAGCTGCCGTCCGCCTTCGGTCTTGGG
TTCCGGGCCAAGCACTAGGCCATTAGGCCCAGCCATGGCCACCAGCCCTTGCAGGATGCGCAGATCATCA
GCGCCCAGCGGCTCCGGGCCGCTGAACTCGATCCGCTTGCCGTCGCCGTAGTCATACGTCACGTCCAGCT
TGCTGCGCTTGCGCTCGCCCCGCTTGAGGGCACGGAACAGGCCGGGGGCCAGACAGTGCGCCGGGTCGTG
TCGGACGTGGCTGAGGCTGTGCTTGTTCTTAGGCTTCACCACGGGGCACCCCCTTGCTCTTGCGCTGCCT
CTCCAGCACGGCGGGCTTGAGCACCCCGCCGTCATGCCGCCTGAACCACCGATCAGCGAACGGTGCGCCA
TAGTTGGCCTTGCTCACACCGAAGCGGACGAAGAACCGGCGCTGGTCGTCGTCCACACCCCATTCCTCGG
CCTCGGCGCTGGTCATGCTCGACAGGTAGGACTGCCAGCGGATGTTATCGACCAGTACCGAGCTGCCCCG
GCTGGCCTGCTGCTGGTCGCCTGCGCCCATCATGGCCGCGCCCTTGCTGGCATGGTGCAGGAACACGATA
GAGCACCCGGTATCGGCGGCGATGGCCTCCATGCGACCGATGACCTGGGCCATGGGGCCGCTGGCGTTTT
CTTCCTCGATGTGGAACCGGCGCAGCGTGTCCAGCACCATCAGGCGGCGGCCCTCGGCGGCGCGCTTGAG
GCCGTCGAACCACTCCGGGGCCATGATGTTGGGCAGGCTGCCGATCAGCGGCTGGATCAGCAGGCCGTCA
GCCACGGCTTGCCGTTCCTCGGCGCTGAGGTGCGCCCCAAGGGCGTGCAGGCGGTGATGAATGGCGGTGG
GCGGGTCTTCGGCGGGCAGGTAGATCACCGGGCCGGTGGGCAGTTCGCCCACCTCCAGCAGATCCGGCCC
GCCTGCAATCTGTGCGGCCAGTTGCAGGGCCAGCATGGATTTACCGGCACCACCGGGCGACACCAGCGCC
CCGACCGTACCGGCCACCATGTTGGGCAAAACGTAGTCCAGCGGTGGCGGCGCTGCTGCGAACGCCTCCA
GAATATTGATAGGCTTATGGGTAGCCATTGATTGCCTCCTTTGCAGGCAGTTGGTGGTTAGGCGCTGGCG
GGGTCACTACCCCCGCCCTGCGCCGCTCTGAGTTCTTCCAGGCACTCGCGCAGCGCCTCGTATTCGTCGT
CGGTCAGCCAGAACTTGCGCTGACGCATCCCTTTGGCCTTCATGCGCTCGGCATATCGCGCTTGGCGTAC
AGCGTCAGGGCTGGCCAGCAGGTCGCCGGTCTGCTTGTCCTTTTGGTCTTTCATATCAGTCACCGAGAAA
CTTGCCGGGGCCGAAAGGCTTGTCTTCGCGGAACAAGGACAAGGTGCAGCCGTCAAGGTTAAGGCTGGCC
ATATCAGCGACTGAAAAGCGGCCAGCCTCGGCCTTGTTTGACGTATAACCAAAGCCACCGGGCAACCAAT
AGCCCTTGTCACTTTTGATCAGGTAGACCGACCCTGAAGCGCTTTTTTCGTATTCCATAAAACCCCCTTC
TGTGCGTGAGTACTCATAGTATAACAGGCGTGAGTACCAACGCAAGCACTACATGCTGAAATCTGGCCCG
CCCCTGTCCATGCCTCGCTGGCGGGGTGCCGGTGCCCGTGCCAGCTCGGCCCGCGCAAGCTGGACGCTGG
GCAGACCCATGACCTTGCTGACGGTGCGCTCGATGTAATCCGCTTCGTGGCCGGGCTTGCGCTCTGCCAG
CGCTGGGCTGGCCTCGGCCATGGCCTTGCCGATTTCCTCGGCACTGCGGCCCCGGCTGGCCAGCTTCTGC
GCGGCGATAAAGTCGCACTTGCTGAGGTCATCACCGAAGCGCTTGACCAGCCCGGCCATCTCGCTGCGGT
ACTCGTCCAGCGCCGTGCGCCGGTGGCGGCTAAGCTGCCGCTCGGACAGTTCGAGGCTGGCCAGCCTGCG
GGCCTTCTCCTGCTGCCGCTGGGCCTGCTCGATCTGCTGGCCAGCCTGCTGCACCAGCGCCGGGCCAGCG
GTGGCGGTCTTGCCCTTGGATTCACGCAGCAGCACCCACGGCTGATAACCGGCGCGGGTGGTGTGCTTGT
CCTTGCGGTTGGTGAAGCCCGCCAAGCGGCCATAGTGGCGGCTGTCGGCGCTGGCCGGGTCGGCGTCGTA
CTCGCTGGCCAGCGTCCGGGCAATCTGCCCCCGAAGTTCACCGCCTGCGGCGTCGGCCACCTTGACCCAT
GCCTGATAGTTCTTCGGGCTGGTTTCCACTACCAGGGCAGGCTCCCGGCCCTCGGCTTTCATGTCATCCA
GGTCAAACTCGCTGAGGTCGTCCACCAGCACCAGACCATGCCGCTCCTGCTCGGCGGGCCTGATATACAC
GTCATTGCCCTGGGCATTCATCCGCTTGAGCCATGGCGTGTTCTGGAGCACTTCGGCGGCTGACCATTCC
CGGTTCATCATCTGGCCGGTGGTGGCGTCCCTGACGCCGATATCGAAGCGCTCACAGCCCATGGCCTTGA
GCTGTCGGCCTATGGCCTGCAAAGTCCTGTCGTTCTTCATCGGGCCACCAAGCGCAGCCAGATCGAGCCG
TCCTCGGTTGTCAGTGGCGTCAGGTCGAGCAAGAGCAACGATGCGATCAGCAGCACCACCGTAGGCATCA
TGGAAGCCAGCATCACGGTTAGCCATAGCTTCCAGTGCCACCCCCGCGACGCGCTCCGGGCGCTCTGCGC
GGCGCTGCTCACCTCGGCGGCTACCTCCCGCAACTCTTTGGCCAGCTCCACCCATGCCGCCCCTGTCTGG
CGCTGGGCTTTCAGCCACTCCGCCGCCTGCGCCTCGCTGGCCTGCTGGGTCTGGCTCATGACCTGCCGGG
CTTCGTCGGCCAGTGTCGCCATGCTCTGGGCCAGCGGTTCGATCTGCTCCGCTAACTCGTTGATGCCTCT
GGATTTCTTCACTCTGTCGATTGCGTTCATGGTCTATTGCCTCCCGGTATTCCTGTAAGTCGATGATCTG
GGCGTTGGCGGTGTCGATGTTCAGGGCCACGTCTGCCCGGTCGGTGCGGATGCCCCGGCCTTCCATCTCC
ACCACGTTCGGCCCCAGGTGAACACCGGGCAGGCGCTCGATGCCCTGCGCCTCAAGTGTTCTGTGGTCAA
TGCGGGCGTCGTGGCCTGCCCGCTCTAATGCCCGGTTGGCATGGTCGGCCCATGCCTCGCGGGTCTGCTC
AAGCCATGCCTTGGGCTTGAGCGCTTCGGTCTTCTGTGCCCCGCCCTTCTCCGGGGTCTTGCCGTTGTAC
CGCTTGAACCACTGAGCGGCGGGCCGCTCGATGCCGTCATTGATCCGCTCGGAGATCATCAGGTGGCAGT
GCGGGTTCTCGCCGCCACCGGCATGGATGGCCAGCGTATACGGCAGGCGCTCGGCACCGGTCAGGTGCTG
GGCGAACTCGGACGCCAGCGCCTTCTGCTGGTCGAGGGTCAGCTCGACCGGCAGGGCAAATTCGACCTCC
TTGAACAGCCGCCCATTGGCGCGTTCATACAGGTCGGCAGCATCCCAGTAGTCGGCGGGCCGCTCGACGA
ACTCCGGCATGTGCCCGGATTCGGCGTGCAAGACTTCATCCATGTCGCGGGCATACTTGCCTTCGCGCTG
GATGAAGTCGGCCTTGGCCCTGGCCGATTGGCCGCCCGACCTGCTGCCGGTTTTCGCCGTAAGGTGATAA
ATCGCCATGCTGCCTCGCTGTTGCTTTTGCTTTTCGGCTCCATGCAATGGCCCTCGGAGAGCGCACCGCC
CGAAGGGTGGCCGTTAGGCCAGTTTCTCGAAGAGAAACCGGTAAGTGCGCCCTCCCCTACAAAGTAGGGT
CGGGATTGCCGCCGCTGTGCCTCCATGATAGCCTACGAGACAGCACATTAACAATGGGGTGTCAAGATGG
TTAAGGGGAGCAACAAGGCGGCGGATCGGCTGGCCAAGCTCGAAGAACAACGAGCGCGAATCAATGCCGA
AATTCAGCGGGTGCGGGCAAGGGAACAGCAGCAAGAGCGCAAGAACGAAACAAGGCGCAAGGTGCTGGTG
GGGGCCATGATTTTGGCCAAGGTGAACAGCAGCGAGTGGCCGGAGGATCGGCTCATGGCGGCAATGGATG
CGTACCTTGAACGCGACCACGACCGCGCCTTGTTCGGTCTGCCGCCACGCCAGAAGGATGAGCCGGGCTG
AATGATCGACCGAGACAGGCCCTGCGGGGCTGCACACGCGCCCCCACCCTTCGGGTAGGGGGAAAGGCCG
CTAAAGCGGCTAAAAGCGCTCCAGCGTATTTCTGCGGGGTTTGGTGTGGGGTTTAGCGGGCTTTGCCCGC
CTTTCCCCCTGCCGCGCAGCGGTGGGGCGGTGTGTAGCCTAGCGCAGCGAATAGACCAGCTATCCGGCCT
CTGGCCGGGCATATTGGGCAAGGGCAGCAGCGCCCCACAAGGGCGCTGATAACCGCGCCTAGTGGATTAT
TCTTAGATAATCATGGATGGATTTTTCCAACACCCCGCCAGCCCCCGCCCCTGCTGGGTTTGCAGGTTTG
GGGGCGTGACAGTTATTGCAGGGGTTCGTGACAGTTATTGCAGGGGGGCGTGACAGTTATTGCAGGGGTT
CGTGACAGTTAGTACGGGAGTGACGGGCACTGGCTGGCAATGTCTAGCAACGGCAGGCATTTCGGCTGAG
GGTAAAAGAACTTTCCGCTAAGCGATAGACTGTATGTAAACACAGTATTGCAAGGACGCGGAACATGCCT
CATGTGGCGGCCCTCGCGAGAATTAATTCAGATAAAAAAAATCCTTAGCTTTCGCTAAGGATGATTTCTA
GCGATGACCCTGCTGATTGGTTCGCTGACCGTAGACTGGTTGGCTTGGTTTCATCAGCCATCCGCTTGCC
CTCATCTGTTACGCCGGCGGTAGCCGGCCAGCCTCGCAGAGCAGGATTCCCGTTGAGCACCGCCAGGTGC
GAATAAGGGACAGTGAAGAAGGAACACCCGCTCGCGGGTGGGCCTACTTCACCTATCCTGCCCGGCTGAC
GCCGTTGGATACACCAAGGAAAGTCTACACGAACCCTTTGGCAAAATCCTGTATATCGTGCGACATCGCG
CGCGCGCGCGCGGATGCTAGCGGCGCGCCAAAAAAAAGCCCGCTCATTA
Features (pLannotate 1.2.2; 21 found; start..end, strand, type, name):
     19..813     -  CDS            KanR: aminoglycoside phosphotransferase; aphA-3; confers resistance to kanamycin
    820..876     -  CDS            GmR (fragment): gentamycin acetyltransferase; aacC1; confers resistance to gentamycin
   1052..1075    -  promoter       Pc promoter (fragment): intI1 (promoter lies within the coding sequence); class 1 integron promoter
   1055..1198    -  CDS            YPR2_ECOLX (fragment): Protein predicted: Swiss-Prot protein existence level 4. From Escherichia coli.
   1475..1494    +  misc_feature   BioBrick prefix: BioBrick prefix for parts that start with "ATG"
   1497..2108    -  CDS            CymR: cumate repressor (Mullick et al., 2006); cymR from Pseudomonas putida
   2512..2539    +  protein_bind   CuO: CymR-binding P2 operator sequence from the p-cmt operon of Pseudomonas putida (Mullick et al., 2006) CymR
   5611..5628    +  CDS            7xHis (fragment): 6xHis affinity tag
  14183..14210   +  terminator     T7Te terminator: phage T7 early transcription terminator
  14342..14369   +  terminator     rrnB T2 terminator: transcription terminator T2 from the E. coli rrnB gene
  14484..14524   +  CDS            lacI (fragment): lac repressor; lacI; The lac repressor binds to the lac operator to inhibit transcription in E. coli. This inhibition can be relieved by adding lactose or isopropyl-β-D-thiogalactopyranoside (IPTG).
  14801..15652   -  CDS            RSF1010 RepC (fragment): replication protein C of the broad-host-range plasmid RSF1010 (Scholz et al., 1989); repC
  15639..16478   -  CDS            RSF1010 RepA: replication protein A of the broad-host-range plasmid RSF1010 (Scholz et al., 1989); repA
  16470..16544   -  ncRNA          Plasmid R1162: Accession: RF00043 - R1162-like plasmid antisense RNA
  16992..19118   -  CDS            mobA: MOBA2_ECOLX - Also known as repB. Experimental evidence at protein level: Swiss-Prot protein existence level 1. Part of the relaxosome complex that is responsible for plasmid transfer during conjugation. Locally unwinds DNA and catalyzes the cleavage of one of the DNA strands at oriT. The cleaved strand is then transferred through the dedicated type IV secretion apparatus. MobA remains covalently linked at the 5' end of the strand, and once in the recipient cell, it probably catalyzes the rejoining of the two ends of the strand, re-forming the circular plasmid DNA. The primase activity of MobA
  19199..19286   -  oriT           RSF1010 oriT: origin of transfer of the broad-host-range plasmid RSF1010 (Scholz et al., 1989)
  19317..19598   +  CDS            mobC: MOBC_ECOLX - Protein predicted: Swiss-Prot protein existence level 4. This protein is essential to promote the specific transfer of the plasmid in the presence of conjugative plasmids. From Escherichia coli.
  19628..20022   +  rep_origin     RSF1010 oriV: replication origin of the broad-host-range plasmid RSF1010; requires the RSF1010 RepA/B/C proteins for replication (Scholz et al., 1989)
  20187..20228   -  terminator     bacterial terminator: putative bacterial transcription terminator
  20266..20291   -  CDS            traJ (fragment): oriT-recognizing protein; traJ
  20324..20433   -  oriT           oriT: incP origin of transfer
