[The description below was written by a language model from this plasmid's Addgene catalogue record and pLannotate feature annotations shown in this document.]
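Description:
pXD80ENSF12-Pct3-(–)-Eldh1(cHis6)-Accs(ElA2) is a large (about 20.6 kb) low-copy bacterial expression plasmid built on the pXD68Kan2 backbone. It is propagated in E. coli and designed to express protein in the gut actinobacterium Gordonibacter urolithinfaciens DSM 27213. The annotated backbone carries the replication and mobilisation machinery of the broad-host-range plasmid RSF1010: oriV, RepA, a RepC fragment, mobA (also known as repB, which supplies the primase function), mobC, the R1162-type antisense RNA, and the RSF1010 oriT. A second, IncP-type oriT with a traJ fragment is also present. These elements are consistent with replication across diverse hosts and with conjugative transfer from a donor strain, although the record does not state the delivery route. Selection is by kanamycin through an aphA-3 aminoglycoside phosphotransferase. Short remnants of a gentamicin resistance gene, an integron Pc promoter and lacI appear to be cloning leftovers.

Expression is controlled by a cumate-inducible system. A divergently oriented CymR repressor gene from Pseudomonas putida sits upstream of a CuO operator, so CymR blocks transcription from the promoter the plasmid name calls Pct3 until cumate releases it. The payload is (–)-Eldh1 (Elen_0511), the (–)-dihydroxyenterolactone dehydroxylase 1 of Eggerthella lenta A2, with a C-terminal His6 tag annotated at the end of the roughly 3 kb region after the operator. About 8.5 kb between the tag and the T7Te and rrnB T2 terminators is unannotated. The "Accs(ElA2)" in the name suggests that accessory genes from E. lenta A2 lie there, but the record does not describe them. The construct is intended for producing the tagged enzyme in Gordonibacter for affinity purification.
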