Addgene plasmid #233870: pXD80ENSF12-Pct3-(–)-Eldh1(cHis6)-Accs(ElA2)
Purpose: Expresses His-tagged Eggerthella lenta A2 (–)-Eldh1 with a cumate inducible promoter in Gordonibacter urolithinfaciens DSM 27213 for protein purification
Depositing lab: Emily Balskus. Depositing organization: Harvard University. Publication: Enantiocomplementary Gut Bacterial Enzymes Metabolize Dietary Polyphenols. Dong X, Bae M, Le C, Aguilar Ramos MA, Balskus EP. J Am Chem Soc. 2025 Mar 5;147(9):7231-7244. doi: 10.1021/jacs.4c09892. Epub 2025 Feb 24. PubMed 39993729.
Backbone
  Vector backbone: pXD68Kan2
  Vector type: Bacterial Expression
Growth in bacteria
  Bacterial resistance: Kanamycin, 50 μg/mL
  Growth temperature: 37°C
  Growth strain: DH5alpha
  Copy number: Low Copy
Gene/Insert
  Gene/Insert name: (–)-Eldh1 (alt names: (–)-dihydroxyenterolactone dehydroxylase 1; Elen_0511)
  Species: Eggerthella lenta
  Entrez Gene: Elen_0511 (a.k.a. Elen_0511)
  Tag / fusion protein: His (C terminal on insert)
Terms and licenses: Academic/Nonprofit Terms; Industry Terms: Not Available to Industry
How to cite: pXD80ENSF12-Pct3-(–)-Eldh1(cHis6)-Accs(ElA2) was a gift from Emily Balskus (Addgene plasmid # 233870 ; http://n2t.net/addgene:233870 ; RRID:Addgene_233870)
